Addgene plasmid #208687: pAAV-hsyn-NE2h
Purpose: Expresses the genetically-encoded fluorescent norepinephrine (NE) sensor GRAB_NE2h in neurons
Depositing lab: Yulong Li. Depositing organization: Peking University. Publication: Monitoring norepinephrine release in vivo using next-generation GRAB(NE) sensors. Feng J, Dong H, Lischinsky JE, Zhou J, Deng F, Zhuang C, Miao X, Wang H, Li G, Cai R, Xie H, Cui G, Lin D, Li Y. Neuron. 2024 Jun 19;112(12):1930-1942.e6. doi: 10.1016/j.neuron.2024.03.001. Epub 2024 Mar 27. PubMed 38547869.
Backbone
  Vector backbone: pAAV
  Backbone size w/o insert (bp): 4495
  Vector type: AAV
Growth in bacteria
  Bacterial resistance: Ampicillin, 100 μg/mL
  Growth temperature: 37°C
  Growth strain: NEB Stable
  Copy number: High Copy
Gene/Insert
  Gene/Insert name: GPCR activation based norepinephrine (NE) sensor GRAB_NE2h (alt names: GRAB_NE2h; NE2h)
  Species: H. sapiens (human)
  Insert size (bp): 1992
  Promoter: hSyn
  Cloning method: Gibson Cloning
  Sequencing primers: 5′ ACGGGCGCGACCATCTGCGC; 3′ CATTAAAGCAGCGTATCC
Terms and licenses: Academic/Nonprofit Terms; Industry Terms: Not Available to Industry
Depositor comments: Please visit https://www.biorxiv.org/content/10.1101/2023.06.22.546075v1 for bioRxiv preprint.
How to cite: pAAV-hsyn-NE2h was a gift from Yulong Li (Addgene plasmid # 208687 ; http://n2t.net/addgene:208687 ; RRID:Addgene_208687) For viral preps, please replace (Addgene plasmid # 208687) in the above sentence with: (Addgene viral prep # 208687-AAV5)
