[The description below was written by a language model from this plasmid's Addgene catalogue record and pLannotate feature annotations shown in this document.]
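Description:
pAAV-hsyn-NE2h is an adeno-associated virus transfer plasmid built on a pAAV backbone for neuronal expression of GRAB_NE2h, a genetically encoded fluorescent sensor for norepinephrine. In bacteria it is maintained as a high-copy plasmid through a ColE1/pUC-type origin and selected with ampicillin via the β-lactamase gene; an f1 phage origin is also present. The expression cassette is flanked by AAV2 inverted terminal repeats, which allow the intervening DNA to be packaged into recombinant AAV particles. The annotation detects a full-length ITR on the 3′ side but only short fragments on the 5′ side. Whether this reflects the difficulty of sequencing these repeats or a real truncation cannot be determined from the record.

Between the ITRs, the human synapsin I promoter restricts expression to neurons. It drives an open reading frame that begins with a mouse Igκ leader peptide, followed by a short attB1-like fragment and the roughly 2 kb sensor. GRAB sensors consist of a G protein-coupled receptor scaffold with a circularly permuted EGFP inserted into it, so that ligand binding changes fluorescence. The feature table is consistent with this layout, showing receptor-like segments on either side of a cEGFP module. The automated labels on those segments, DRD4 and DRD3 fragments, are homology-based matches to related aminergic receptors rather than a statement of the actual scaffold, and the record gives only a human origin for the insert. A WPRE downstream enhances transcript stability and expression, and the human growth hormone polyadenylation signal terminates the message. The construct is used to make AAV for monitoring norepinephrine release in neurons, including in vivo imaging.
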