Features (pLannotate 1.2.2; 19 found; start..end, strand, type, name):
     12..39      +  repeat_region  AAV2 ITR (fragment): inverted terminal repeat of adeno-associated virus serotype 2 inverted
     68..95      +  repeat_region  AAV2 ITR (fragment): inverted terminal repeat of adeno-associated virus serotype 2 inverted
    145..567     +  promoter       hSyn promoter (fragment): human synapsin I promoter; confers neuron-specific expression (Kügler et al., 2003)
    587..649     +  sig_peptide    Igκ leader: leader sequence from mouse immunoglobulin κ light chain
    651..668     +  protein_bind   attB1 (fragment): mutant version of attB; core recombination site for the Gateway® BP reaction BP Clonase™
    794..1438    +  CDS            DRD4 (fragment): DRD4_HUMAN - Experimental evidence at protein level: Swiss-Prot protein existence level 1. Dopamine receptor responsible for neuronal signaling in the mesolimbic system of the brain, an area of the brain that regulates emotion and complex behavior. Activated by dopamine, but also by epinephrine and norepinephrine, and by numerous synthetic agonists and drugs (PubMed:9003072, PubMed:16423344, PubMed:27659709, PubMed:29051383). Agonist binding triggers signaling via G proteins that inhibit adenylyl cyclase (PubMed:7512953, PubMed:7643093, PubMed:16423344, PubMed:27659709, PubMed:29051383). Modul
   1565..2287    +  CDS            cEGFP: cEGFP is a basic (constitutively fluorescent) green fluorescent protein published in 2008, derived from Aequorea victoria.
   2309..2545    +  CDS            DRD3 (fragment): DRD3_HUMAN - Experimental evidence at protein level: Swiss-Prot protein existence level 1. Dopamine receptor whose activity is mediated by G proteins which inhibit adenylyl cyclase. Promotes cell proliferation. From Homo sapiens (Human).
   2579..2603    +  misc_feature   MCS (fragment): pBluescript multiple cloning site
   2603..3191    +  misc_feature   WPRE: woodchuck hepatitis virus posttranscriptional regulatory element
   3223..3699    +  polyA_signal   hGH poly(A) signal: human growth hormone polyadenylation signal
   3739..3879    +  repeat_region  AAV2 ITR: inverted terminal repeat of adeno-associated virus serotype 2 inverted
   3884..3935    -  misc_feature   bom (fragment): basis of mobility region from pBR322
   3954..4409    +  rep_origin     f1 ori (sequence partly withheld): f1 bacteriophage origin of replication; arrow indicates direction of (+) strand synthesis
   4410..4459    -  misc_feature   bom (fragment): basis of mobility region from pBR322
   4561..4596    -  CDS            rop (fragment): Rop protein, which maintains plasmids at low copy number; rop
   4691..4795    +  promoter       AmpR promoter: bla
   4796..5656    +  CDS            AmpR: β-lactamase; bla; confers resistance to ampicillin, carbenicillin, and related antibiotics
   5827..6415    +  rep_origin     ori: high-copy-number ColE1/pMB1/pBR322/pUC origin of replication
>Addgene plasmid #208687 | pAAV-hsyn-NE2h | addgene full sequence | sequence record 412174 | Addgene NGS Result
CCTGCAGGCAGCTGCGCGCTCGCTCGCTCACTGAGGCCGCCCGGGCGTCGGGCGACCTTTGGTCGCCCGG
CCTCAGTGAGCGAGCGAGCGCGCAGAGAGGGAGTGGCCAACTCCATCACTAGGGGTTCCTGCGGCCGCAC
GCGTATGAGGCGGGGTGGGGGTGCCTACCTGACGACCGACCCCGACCCACTGGACAAGCACCCAACCCCC
ATTCCCCAAATTGCGCATCCCCTATCAGAGAGGGGGAGGGGAAACAGGATGCGGCGAGGCGCGTGCGCAC
TGCCAGCTTCAGCACCGCGGACAGTGCCTTCGCCCCCGCCTGGCGGCGCGCGCCACCGCCGCCTCAGCAC
TGAAGGCGCGCTGACGTCACTCGCCGGTCCCCCGCAAACTCCCCTTCCCGGCCACCTTGGTCGCGTCCGC
GCCGCCGCCGGCCCAGCCGGACCGCACCACGCGAGGCGCGAGATAGGGGGGCACGGGCGCGACCATCTGC
GCTGCGGCGCCGGCGACTCAGCGCTGCCTCAGTCTGCGGTGGGCAGCGGAGGAGTCGTGTCGTGCCTGAG
AGCGCAGTCGAGAAACCGGTGCCACCATGGAGACAGACACACTCCTGCTATGGGTACTGCTGCTCTGGGT
TCCAGGTTCCACTGGTGACACAAGTTTGTACAAAAAAGTTGGCACCGGCTCCCTGCAGCCGGACGCGGGC
AACGCGAGCTGGAACGGGACCGAGGCGCCGGGGGGCGGCGCCCGGGCCACCCCTTACTCCCTGCAGGTGA
CGCTGACGCTGGTGTGCCTGGCCGGCCTGCTCATGCTGCTCACCGTGTTCGGCAACGTGCTCGTCATCAT
CGCCGTGTTCACGAGCCGCGCGCTCAAGGCGCCCCAAAACCTCTTCCTGGTGTCTCTGGCCTCGGCCGAC
ATCCTGGTGGCCACGCTCGTCATCCCTTTCTCGCTGGCCAACGAGGTCATGGGCTACTGGTACTTCGGCA
AGGCTTGGTGCGAGATCTACCTGGCGCTCGACGTGCTCTTCTGCACGTCGTCCATCGTGCACCTGTGCGC
CATCAGCCTGGACCGCTACTGGTCCATCACACAGGCCAAAGAGTACAACCTGAAGCGCACGCCGCGCCGC
ATCAAGGCCATCATCATCACCGTGTGGGTCATCTCGGCCGTCATCTCCTTCCCGCCGCTCATCTCCATCG
AGAAGAAGGGCGGCGGCGGCGGCCCGCAGCCGGCCGAGCCGCGCTGCGAGATCAACGACCAGAAGTGGTA
CGTCATCTCGTCGTGCATCGGCTCCTTCTTCGCTCCCTGCCTCATCATGATCCTGGTCTACGTGCGCATC
TACCAGATCGCCAAGCGTCGCACCCGCGTGCCACCCAGCCGCCGGGGTCCGGACGCCGTCGCCGCGCCGC
CGGGGGGCACCGAGCGCAGGCCCAACGGTCTGGGCCCCGAGCGCAGCGCGGGCCCGGGGGGCGCAGAGGC
CGAACCGCTGCCCACCCAGCTCAACGGCGCCCCTGGCGAGCCCGCGCCGGCCGGGCCGCGCGACACCGAC
GCGCTGGACCTGGAGGAGGGAGGAAACGTCTATATCAAGGCCGACAAGCAGAAGAACGGCATCAAGGCGA
ACTTCCACATCCGCCACAACATCGAGGACGGCGGCGTGCAGCTCGCCTACCACTACCAGCAGAACACCCC
CATCGGCGACGGCCCCGTGCTGCTGCCCGACAACCACTACCTGAGCGTGCAGTCCAAACTTTCGAAAGAC
CCCAACGAGAAGCGCGATCACATGGTCCTGCTGGAGTTCGTGACCGCCGCCGGGATCACTCTCGGCATGG
ACGAGCTGTACAAGGGCGGTACCGGAGGGAGCATGGTGAGAAAGGGCGAGGAGCTGTTCACCGGGGTGGT
GCCCATCCTGGTCGAGCTGGACGGCGACGTAAACGGCCACAAGTTCAGCGTGTCCGGCGAGGGTGAGGGC
GATGCCACCGAGGGCAAGCTGACCCTGAAGTTCATCTGCACCACCGGCAAGCTGCCCGTGCCCTGGCCCA
CCCTCGTGACCACCCTGACCTACGGCGTGCAGTGCTTCAGCCGCTACCCCGACCACATGAAGCAGCACGA
CTTCTTCAAGTCCGCCATGCCCGAAGGCTACATCCAGGAGCGCACCATCTTCTTCAAGGACGACGGCAAC
TACAAGACCCGCGCCGAGGTGAAGTTCGAGGGCGACACCCTGGTGAACCGCATCGAGCTGAAGGGCATCG
ACTTCAAGGAGGACGGCAACATCCTGGGGCACAAGCTGGAGTACAACACCGGAGCAGCAGCACGCTGGCG
CGGGCGGCAGAACCGCGAGAAGCGCTTCATTTTCGTGCTGGCCGTGGTCATCGGAGTGTTCGTGGTGTGC
TGGTTCCCCTTCTTCTTCACCTACACGCTCACGGCCGTCGGGTGCTCCGTGCCACGCACGCTCTTCAAAT
TCTTCTTCTGGTTCGGCTACTGCAACAGCTCGTTGAACCCGGTCATCTACACCATCTTCAACCACGATTT
CCGCCGCGCCTTCAAGAAGATCCTCTGTCGGGGGGACAGGAAGCGGATCGTGTTGTGAGAATTCGATATC
AAGCTTATCGATAATCAACCTCTGGATTACAAAATTTGTGAAAGATTGACTGGTATTCTTAACTATGTTG
CTCCTTTTACGCTATGTGGATACGCTGCTTTAATGCCTTTGTATCATGCTATTGCTTCCCGTATGGCTTT
CATTTTCTCCTCCTTGTATAAATCCTGGTTGCTGTCTCTTTATGAGGAGTTGTGGCCCGTTGTCAGGCAA
CGTGGCGTGGTGTGCACTGTGTTTGCTGACGCAACCCCCACTGGTTGGGGCATTGCCACCACCTGTCAGC
TCCTTTCCGGGACTTTCGCTTTCCCCCTCCCTATTGCCACGGCGGAACTCATCGCCGCCTGCCTTGCCCG
CTGCTGGACAGGGGCTCGGCTGTTGGGCACTGACAATTCCGTGGTGTTGTCGGGGAAATCATCGTCCTTT
CCTTGGCTGCTCGCCTATGTTGCCACCTGGATTCTGCGCGGGACGTCCTTCTGCTACGTCCCTTCGGCCC
TCAATCCAGCGGACCTTCCTTCCCGCGGCCTGCTGCCGGCTCTGCGGCCTCTTCCGCGTCTTCGCCTTCG
CCCTCAGACGAGTCGGATCTCCCTTTGGGCCGCCTCCCCGCATCGATACCGAGCGCTGCTCGAGAGATCT
ACGGGTGGCATCCCTGTGACCCCTCCCCAGTGCCTCTCCTGGCCCTGGAAGTTGCCACTCCAGTGCCCAC
CAGCCTTGTCCTAATAAAATTAAGTTGCATCATTTTGTCTGACTAGGTGTCCTTCTATAATATTATGGGG
TGGAGGGGGGTGGTATGGAGCAAGGGGCAAGTTGGGAAGACAACCTGTAGGGCCTGCGGGGTCTATTGGG
AACCAAGCTGGAGTGCAGTGGCACAATCTTGGCTCACTGCAATCTCCGCCTCCTGGGTTCAAGCGATTCT
CCTGCCTCAGCCTCCCGAGTTGTTGGGATTCCAGGCATGCATGACCAGGCTCAGCTAATTTTTGTTTTTT
TGGTAGAGACGGGGTTTCACCATATTGGCCAGGCTGGTCTCCAACTCCTAATCTCAGGTGATCTACCCAC
CTTGGCCTCCCAAATTGCTGGGATTACAGGCGTGAACCACTGCTCCCTTCCCTGTCCTTCTGATTTTGTA
GGTAACCACGTGCGGACCGAGCGGCCGCAGGAACCCCTAGTGATGGAGTTGGCCACTCCCTCTCTGCGCG
CTCGCTCGCTCACTGAGGCCGGGCGACCAAAGGTCGCCCGACGCCCGGGCTTTGCCCGGGCGGCCTCAGT
GAGCGAGCGAGCGCGCAGCTGCCTGCAGGGGCGCCTGATGCGGTATTTTCTCCTTACGCATCTGTGCGGT
ATTTCACACCGCATA
[95 nt withheld, positions 3936-4030]
T
[46 nt withheld, positions 4032-4077]
C
[141 nt withheld, positions 4079-4219]
CCTTTGACGTTGGAGTCCACGTTCTTT
[37 nt withheld, positions 4247-4283]
ACTCTATCTCGGGCTATTCTTTTGATTTATAAGGGATTTTGCCGATTTCGGTCTATTGGTTAAAAAATGA
GCTGATTTAACAAAAATTTAACGCGAATTTTAACAAAATATTAACGTTTACAATTTTATGGTGCACTCTC
AGTACAATCTGCTCTGATGCCGCATAGTTAAGCCAGCCCCGACACCCGCCAACACCCGCTGACGCGCCCT
GACGGGCTTGTCTGCTCCCGGCATCCGCTTACAGACAAGCTGTGACCGTCTCCGGGAGCTGCATGTGTCA
GAGGTTTTCACCGTCATCACCGAAACGCGCGAGACGAAAGGGCCTCGTGATACGCCTATTTTTATAGGTT
AATGTCATGATAATAATGGTTTCTTAGACGTCAGGTGGCACTTTTCGGGGAAATGTGCGCGGAACCCCTA
TTTGTTTATTTTTCTAAATACATTCAAATATGTATCCGCTCATGAGACAATAACCCTGATAAATGCTTCA
ATAATATTGAAAAAGGAAGAGTATGAGTATTCAACATTTCCGTGTCGCCCTTATTCCCTTTTTTGCGGCA
TTTTGCCTTCCTGTTTTTGCTCACCCAGAAACGCTGGTGAAAGTAAAAGATGCTGAAGATCAGTTGGGTG
CACGAGTGGGTTACATCGAACTGGATCTCAACAGCGGTAAGATCCTTGAGAGTTTTCGCCCCGAAGAACG
TTTTCCAATGATGAGCACTTTTAAAGTTCTGCTATGTGGCGCGGTATTATCCCGTATTGACGCCGGGCAA
GAGCAACTCGGTCGCCGCATACACTATTCTCAGAATGACTTGGTTGAGTACTCACCAGTCACAGAAAAGC
ATCTTACGGATGGCATGACAGTAAGAGAATTATGCAGTGCTGCCATAACCATGAGTGATAACACTGCGGC
CAACTTACTTCTGACAACGATCGGAGGACCGAAGGAGCTAACCGCTTTTTTGCACAACATGGGGGATCAT
GTAACTCGCCTTGATCGTTGGGAACCGGAGCTGAATGAAGCCATACCAAACGACGAGCGTGACACCACGA
TGCCTGTAGCAATGGCAACAACGTTGCGCAAACTATTAACTGGCGAACTACTTACTCTAGCTTCCCGGCA
ACAATTAATAGACTGGATGGAGGCGGATAAAGTTGCAGGACCACTTCTGCGCTCGGCCCTTCCGGCTGGC
TGGTTTATTGCTGATAAATCTGGAGCCGGTGAGCGTGGGTCTCGCGGTATCATTGCAGCACTGGGGCCAG
ATGGTAAGCCCTCCCGTATCGTAGTTATCTACACGACGGGGAGTCAGGCAACTATGGATGAACGAAATAG
ACAGATCGCTGAGATAGGTGCCTCACTGATTAAGCATTGGTAACTGTCAGACCAAGTTTACTCATATATA
CTTTAGATTGATTTAAAACTTCATTTTTAATTTAAAAGGATCTAGGTGAAGATCCTTTTTGATAATCTCA
TGACCAAAATCCCTTAACGTGAGTTTTCGTTCCACTGAGCGTCAGACCCCGTAGAAAAGATCAAAGGATC
TTCTTGAGATCCTTTTTTTCTGCGCGTAATCTGCTGCTTGCAAACAAAAAAACCACCGCTACCAGCGGTG
GTTTGTTTGCCGGATCAAGAGCTACCAACTCTTTTTCCGAAGGTAACTGGCTTCAGCAGAGCGCAGATAC
CAAATACTGTTCTTCTAGTGTAGCCGTAGTTAGGCCACCACTTCAAGAACTCTGTAGCACCGCCTACATA
CCTCGCTCTGCTAATCCTGTTACCAGTGGCTGCTGCCAGTGGCGATAAGTCGTGTCTTACCGGGTTGGAC
TCAAGACGATAGTTACCGGATAAGGCGCAGCGGTCGGGCTGAACGGGGGGTTCGTGCACACAGCCCAGCT
TGGAGCGAACGACCTACACCGAACTGAGATACCTACAGCGTGAGCTATGAGAAAGCGCCACGCTTCCCGA
AGGGAGAAAGGCGGACAGGTATCCGGTAAGCGGCAGGGTCGGAACAGGAGAGCGCACGAGGGAGCTTCCA
GGGGGAAACGCCTGGTATCTTTATAGTCCTGTCGGGTTTCGCCACCTCTGACTTGAGCGTCGATTTTTGT
GATGCTCGTCAGGGGGGCGGAGCCTATGGAAAAACGCCAGCAACGCGGCCTTTTTACGGTTCCTGGCCTT
TTGCTGGCCTTTTGCTCACATGT
