>Addgene plasmid #208687 | pAAV-hsyn-NE2h | depositor partial sequence | sequence record 406544 | GRAB_NE2h
ATGGAGACAGACACACTCCTGCTATGGGTACTGCTGCTCTGGGTTCCAGGTTCCACTGGTGACACAAGTT
TGTACAAAAAAGTTGGCACCGGCTCCCTGCAGCCGGACGCGGGCAACGCGAGCTGGAACGGGACCGAGGC
GCCGGGGGGCGGCGCCCGGGCCACCCCTTACTCCCTGCAGGTGACGCTGACGCTGGTGTGCCTGGCCGGC
CTGCTCATGCTGCTCACCGTGTTCGGCAACGTGCTCGTCATCATCGCCGTGTTCACGAGCCGCGCGCTCA
AGGCGCCCCAAAACCTCTTCCTGGTGTCTCTGGCCTCGGCCGACATCCTGGTGGCCACGCTCGTCATCCC
TTTCTCGCTGGCCAACGAGGTCATGGGCTACTGGTACTTCGGCAAGGCTTGGTGCGAGATCTACCTGGCG
CTCGACGTGCTCTTCTGCACGTCGTCCATCGTGCACCTGTGCGCCATCAGCCTGGACCGCTACTGGTCCA
TCACACAGGCCAAAGAGTACAACCTGAAGCGCACGCCGCGCCGCATCAAGGCCATCATCATCACCGTGTG
GGTCATCTCGGCCGTCATCTCCTTCCCGCCGCTCATCTCCATCGAGAAGAAGGGCGGCGGCGGCGGCCCG
CAGCCGGCCGAGCCGCGCTGCGAGATCAACGACCAGAAGTGGTACGTCATCTCGTCGTGCATCGGCTCCT
TCTTCGCTCCCTGCCTCATCATGATCCTGGTCTACGTGCGCATCTACCAGATCGCCAAGCGTCGCACCCG
CGTGCCACCCAGCCGCCGGGGTCCGGACGCCGTCGCCGCGCCGCCGGGGGGCACCGAGCGCAGGCCCAAC
GGTCTGGGCCCCGAGCGCAGCGCGGGCCCGGGGGGCGCAGAGGCCGAACCGCTGCCCACCCAGCTCAACG
GCGCCCCTGGCGAGCCCGCGCCGGCCGGGCCGCGCGACACCGACGCGCTGGACCTGGAGGAGGGAGGAAA
CGTCTATATCAAGGCCGACAAGCAGAAGAACGGCATCAAGGCGAACTTCCACATCCGCCACAACATCGAG
GACGGCGGCGTGCAGCTCGCCTACCACTACCAGCAGAACACCCCCATCGGCGACGGCCCCGTGCTGCTGC
CCGACAACCACTACCTGAGCGTGCAGTCCAAACTTTCGAAAGACCCCAACGAGAAGCGCGATCACATGGT
CCTGCTGGAGTTCGTGACCGCCGCCGGGATCACTCTCGGCATGGACGAGCTGTACAAGGGCGGTACCGGA
GGGAGCATGGTGAGAAAGGGCGAGGAGCTGTTCACCGGGGTGGTGCCCATCCTGGTCGAGCTGGACGGCG
ACGTAAACGGCCACAAGTTCAGCGTGTCCGGCGAGGGTGAGGGCGATGCCACCGAGGGCAAGCTGACCCT
GAAGTTCATCTGCACCACCGGCAAGCTGCCCGTGCCCTGGCCCACCCTCGTGACCACCCTGACCTACGGC
GTGCAGTGCTTCAGCCGCTACCCCGACCACATGAAGCAGCACGACTTCTTCAAGTCCGCCATGCCCGAAG
GCTACATCCAGGAGCGCACCATCTTCTTCAAGGACGACGGCAACTACAAGACCCGCGCCGAGGTGAAGTT
CGAGGGCGACACCCTGGTGAACCGCATCGAGCTGAAGGGCATCGACTTCAAGGAGGACGGCAACATCCTG
GGGCACAAGCTGGAGTACAACACCGGAGCAGCAGCACGCTGGCGCGGGCGGCAGAACCGCGAGAAGCGCT
TCATTTTCGTGCTGGCCGTGGTCATCGGAGTGTTCGTGGTGTGCTGGTTCCCCTTCTTCTTCACCTACAC
GCTCACGGCCGTCGGGTGCTCCGTGCCACGCACGCTCTTCAAATTCTTCTTCTGGTTCGGCTACTGCAAC
AGCTCGTTGAACCCGGTCATCTACACCATCTTCAACCACGATTTCCGCCGCGCCTTCAAGAAGATCCTCT
GTCGGGGGGACAGGAAGCGGATCGTGTTGTGA
